Addgene plasmid #238604: Rab7a-HiBiT Fusion Vector
Purpose: Express Rab7a-HiBiT Fusion Protein in Mammalian Cells under a CMV promoter
Depositing lab: Promega Corporation.
Backbone
  Vector backbone: pBiT3.1-C [CMV/HiBiT/Blast] Vector
  Vector type: Mammalian Expression
  Selectable markers: Blasticidin
Growth in bacteria
  Bacterial resistance: Ampicillin, 100 μg/mL
  Growth temperature: 37°C
  Growth strain: DH5alpha
  Copy number: High Copy
Gene/Insert
  Gene/Insert name: Rab7a
  Species: H. sapiens (human)
  Mutation: None
  Entrez Gene: RAB7A (a.k.a. CMT2B, PRO2706, RAB7)
  Promoter: CMV
  Tag / fusion protein: HiBiT (C terminal on backbone)
  Cloning method: Other
Terms and licenses: Academic/Nonprofit Terms; Industry Terms
How to cite: Rab7a-HiBiT Fusion Vector was a gift from Promega Corporation (Addgene plasmid # 238604 ; http://n2t.net/addgene:238604 ; RRID:Addgene_238604)
