[The description below was written by a language model from this plasmid's Addgene catalogue record and pLannotate feature annotations shown in this document.]
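Description:
Rab7a-HiBiT Fusion Vector is a mammalian expression plasmid of about 5.9 kb, built on the pBiT3.1-C [CMV/HiBiT/Blast] backbone, that produces human RAB7A carrying a C-terminal HiBiT tag. In bacteria it is maintained as a high-copy plasmid through a ColE1/pUC-type origin and selected with ampicillin via the bla gene. A ColE1-derived cer site is also present, which helps keep the plasmid in monomeric form.

The expression cassette consists of the human cytomegalovirus immediate-early enhancer and promoter, followed by a chimeric β-globin/immunoglobulin intron that improves transcript processing. A T7 promoter lies just upstream of the coding region and could support in vitro transcription. The wild-type RAB7A open reading frame encodes the small GTPase that governs early-to-late endosome maturation and endosome–lysosome trafficking. The cassette ends at an SV40 polyadenylation signal. HiBiT itself is not called in the feature table, but per the catalogue it is supplied by the backbone downstream of the insert. Several short fragment hits in that region (MCS, SET1, T7 terminator) are probably incidental annotations of the linker and tag sequence. HiBiT is a small peptide that complements the LgBiT subunit to reconstitute NanoLuc luciferase, so the fusion allows luminescent detection and quantification of Rab7a.

One discrepancy should be noted. The catalogue and backbone name list blasticidin as the mammalian selectable marker, whereas the annotated sequence shows an SV40 early promoter driving a neomycin/kanamycin phosphotransferase gene with a synthetic poly(A) signal, which would instead indicate G418 selection. The record does not resolve this conflict.
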