Features (pLannotate 1.2.2; 20 found; start..end, strand, type, name):
    129..233     +  promoter       AmpR promoter: bla
    234..1094    +  CDS            AmpR: β-lactamase; bla; confers resistance to ampicillin, carbenicillin, and related antibiotics
   1252..1840    -  rep_origin     ori: high-copy-number ColE1/pMB1/pBR322/pUC origin of replication
   1956..2239    +  misc_feature   cer region: ColE1-derived recombination site that helps to maintain plasmids as monomers
   2432..2809    +  enhancer       CMV enhancer: human cytomegalovirus immediate early enhancer
   2811..3010    +  promoter       CMV promoter: human cytomegalovirus (CMV) immediate early promoter
   3149..3281    +  intron         chimeric intron: chimera between introns from human β-globin and immunoglobulin heavy chain genes
   3325..3343    +  promoter       T7 promoter: promoter for bacteriophage T7 RNA polymerase
   3357..3977    +  CDS            RAB7A: RAB7A_HUMAN - Also known as RAB7. Experimental evidence at protein level: Swiss-Prot protein existence level 1. Small GTPase which cycles between active GTP-bound and inactive GDP-bound states. In its active state, binds to a variety of effector proteins playing a key role in the regulation of endo- lysosomal trafficking. Governs early-to-late endosomal maturation, microtubule minus-end as well as plus-end directed endosomal migration and positioning, and endosome-lysosome transport through different protein-protein interaction cascades. Plays a central role, not only in endosomal traffic, but
   4055..4084    +  misc_feature   MCS (fragment): pUC18/19 multiple cloning site
   4091..4140    +  CDS            SET1 (fragment): solubility-enhancement tag derived from T7 phage gene 10B
   4148..4167    +  terminator     T7 terminator (fragment): transcription terminator for bacteriophage T7 RNA polymerase
   4189..4310    -  polyA_signal   SV40 poly(A) signal: SV40 polyadenylation signal
   4333..4401    -  CDS            large T antigen (fragment): large T antigen from SV40 (simian virus 40)
   4406..4438    +  rep_origin     M13 ori (fragment): M13 bacteriophage origin of replication; arrow indicates direction of (+) strand synthesis
   4439..4490    -  misc_feature   bom (fragment): basis of mobility region from pBR322
   4555..4912    +  promoter       SV40 promoter: SV40 enhancer and early promoter
   4963..5754    +  CDS            neo: KKA2_KLEPN - Also known as kan, nptII. Experimental evidence at protein level: Swiss-Prot protein existence level 1. Resistance to kanamycin, neomycin, paromomycin, ribostamycin, butirosin and gentamicin B. From Klebsiella pneumoniae.
   5821..5869    +  polyA_signal   poly(A) signal: synthetic polyadenylation signal
   5890..86      -  CDS            tnpA (fragment) (across the origin): TN5P_ECOLX - Also known as tnp. Experimental evidence at protein level: Swiss-Prot protein existence level 1. Mediates transposition of transposon Tn5 by a 'cut and paste' mechanism. First, the monomeric transposase binds the 19 bp inverted DNA repeats flanking the transposon. Then, dimerization of the DNA- bound transposase creates a synaptic DNA complex. After nicking of the first DNA strand, excision of the transposon proceeds through a series of intermediates. The transposase then mediates the insertion of the transposon at a new site by strand transfer. The activity of the wild- type tran
>Addgene plasmid #238604 | Rab7a-HiBiT Fusion Vector | addgene full sequence | sequence record 486858 | Addgene NGS Result
CGCTTGCGTTTTCCCTTGTCCAGATAGCCCAGTAGCTGACATTCATCCGGGGTCAGCACCGTTTCTGCGG
ACTGGCTTTCTACGTAATGGTTTCTTAGACGTCAGGTGGCACTTTTCGGGGAAATGTGCGCGGAACCCCT
ATTTGTTTATTTTTCTAAATACATTCAAATATGTATCCGCTCATGAGACAATAACCCTGATAAATGCTTC
AATAATATTGAAAAAGGAAGAGTATGAGTATTCAACATTTCCGTGTCGCCCTTATTCCCTTTTTTGCGGC
ATTTTGCCTTCCTGTTTTTGCTCACCCAGAAACGCTGGTGAAAGTAAAAGATGCTGAAGATCAGTTGGGT
GCACGAGTGGGTTACATCGAACTGGATCTCAACAGCGGTAAGATCCTTGAGAGTTTTCGCCCCGAAGAAC
GTTTTCCAATGATGAGCACTTTCAAAGTTCTGCTATGTGGCGCGGTATTATCCCGTATTGACGCCGGGCA
AGAGCAACTCGGTCGCCGCATACACTATTCTCAGAATGACTTGGTTGAGTACTCACCAGTCACAGAAAAG
CATCTTACGGATGGCATGACAGTAAGAGAATTATGCAGTGCTGCCATAACCATGAGTGATAACACTGCGG
CCAACTTACTTCTGACAACTATCGGAGGACCGAAGGAGCTAACCGCTTTTTTGCACAACATGGGGGATCA
TGTAACTCGCCTTGATCGTTGGGAACCGGAGCTGAATGAAGCCATACCAAACGACGAGCGTGACACCACG
ATGCCTGTAGCAATGGCAACAACGTTGCGCAAACTATTAACTGGCGAACTACTTACTCTAGCTTCCCGGC
AACAATTAATAGACTGGATGGAGGCGGATAAAGTTGCAGGACCACTTCTGCGCTCGGCCCTTCCGGCTGG
CTGGTTTATTGCTGATAAATCTGGAGCCGGTGAGCGTGGGTCTCGCGGTATCATTGCAGCACTGGGGCCA
GATGGTAAGCCCTCCCGTATCGTAGTTATCTACACGACGGGGAGTCAGGCAACTATGGATGAACGAAATA
GACAGATCGCTGAGATAGGTGCCTCACTGATTAAGCATTGGTAATTCGAAATGACCGACCAAGCGACGCC
CAACCGGTATCAGCTCACTCAAAGGCGGTAATACGGTTATCCACAGAATCAGGGGATAACGCAGGAAAGA
ACATGTGAGCAAAAGGCCAGCAAAAGGCCAGGAACCGTAAAAAGGCCGCGTTGCTGGCGTTTTTCCATAG
GCTCCGCCCCCCTGACGAGCATCACAAAAATCGACGCTCAAGTCAGAGGTGGCGAAACCCGACAGGACTA
TAAAGATACCAGGCGTTTCCCCCTGGAAGCTCCCTCGTGCGCTCTCCTGTTCCGACCCTGCCGCTTACCG
GATACCTGTCCGCCTTTCTCCCTTCGGGAAGCGTGGCGCTTTCTCATAGCTCACGCTGTAGGTATCTCAG
TTCGGTGTAGGTCGTTCGCTCCAAGCTGGGCTGTGTGCACGAACCCCCCGTTCAGCCCGACCGCTGCGCC
TTATCCGGTAACTATCGTCTTGAGTCCAACCCGGTAAGACACGACTTATCGCCACTGGCAGCAGCCACTG
GTAACAGGATTAGCAGAGCGAGGTATGTAGGCGGTGCTACAGAGTTCTTGAAGTGGTGGCCTAACTACGG
CTACACTAGAAGGACAGTATTTGGTATCTGCGCTCTGCTGAAGCCAGTTACCTTCGGAAAAAGAGTTGGT
AGCTCTTGATCCGGCAAACAAACCACCGCTGGTAGCGGTGGTTTTTTTGTTTGCAAGCAGCAGATTACGC
GCAGAAAAAAAGGATTTCAAGAAGATCCTTTGATCTTTTCTACGGGGTCTGACGCTCAGTGGAACGAAAA
CTCACGTTAAGGGATTTTGGTCATGAGATTATCAAAAAGGATCTTCACCTAGATCCTTTTATAGTCCGGA
AATACAGGAACGCACGCTGGATGGCCCTTCGCTGGGATGGTGAAACCATGAAAAATGGCAGCTTCAGTGG
ATTAAGTGGGGGTAATGTGGCCTGTACCCTCTGGTTGCATAGGTATTCATACGGTTAAAATTTATCAGGC
GCGATTGCGGCAGTTTTTCGGGTGGTTTGTTGCCATTTTTACCTGTCTGCTGCCGTGATCGCGCTGAACG
CGTTTTAGCGGTGCGTACAATTAAGGGATTATGGTAAATCCACTTACTGTCTGCCCTCGTAGCCATCGAG
ATAAACCGCAGTACTCCGGCCACGATGCGTCCGGCGTAGAGGATCGAGATCTTCAATATTGGCCATTAGC
CATATTATTCATTGGTTATATAGCATAAATCAATATTGGCTATTGGCCATTGCATACGTTGTATCTATAT
CATAATATGTACATTTATATTGGCTCATGTCCAATATGACCGCCATGTTGGCATTGATTATTGACTAGTT
ATTAATAGTAATCAATTACGGGGTCATTAGTTCATAGCCCATATATGGAGTTCCGCGTTACATAACTTAC
GGTAAATGGCCCGCCTGGCTGACCGCCCAACGACCCCCGCCCATTGACGTCAATAATGACGTATGTTCCC
ATAGTAACGCCAATAGGGACTTTCCATTGACGTCAATGGGTGGAGTATTTACGGTAAACTGCCCACTTGG
CAGTACATCAAGTGTATCATATGCCAAGTCCGCCCCCTATTGACGTCAATGACGGTAAATGGCCCGCCTG
GCATTATGCCCAGTACATGACCTTACGGGACTTTCCTACTTGGCAGTACATCTACGTATTAGTCATCGCT
ATTACCATGGTGATGCGGTTTTGGCAGTACACCAATGGGCGTGGATAGCGGTTTGACTCACGGGGATTTC
CAAGTCTCCACCCCATTGACGTCAATGGGAGTTTGTTTTGGCACCAAAATCAACGGGACTTTCCAAAATG
TCGTAATAACCCCGCCCCGTTGACGCAAATGGGCGGTAGGCGTGTACGGTGGGAGGTCTATATAAGCAGA
GCTGGTTTAGTGAACCGTCAGATCACTAGAAGCTTTATTGCGGTAGTTTATCACAGTTAAATTGCTAACG
CAGTCAGTGCTTCTGACACAACAGTCTCGAACTTAAGCTGCAGAAGTTGGTCGTGAGGCACTGGGCAGGT
AAGTATCAAGGTTACAAGACAGGTTTAAGGAGACCAATAGAAACTGGGCTTGTCGAGACAGAGAAGACTC
TTGCGTTTCTGATAGGCACCTATTGGTCTTACTGACATCCACTTTGCCTTTCTCTCCACAGGTGTCCACT
CCCAGTTCAATTACAGCTCTTAAGGCTAGAGTATTAATACGACTCACTATAGGGCTAGCGATCGCCATGA
CCTCTAGGAAGAAAGTGTTGCTGAAGGTTATCATCCTGGGAGATTCTGGAGTCGGGAAGACATCACTCAT
GAACCAGTATGTGAATAAGAAATTCAGCAATCAGTACAAAGCCACAATAGGAGCTGACTTTCTGACCAAG
GAGGTGATGGTGGATGACAGGCTAGTCACAATGCAGATATGGGACACAGCAGGACAGGAACGGTTCCAGT
CTCTCGGTGTGGCCTTCTACAGAGGTGCAGACTGCTGCGTTCTGGTATTTGATGTGACTGCCCCCAACAC
ATTCAAAACCCTAGATAGCTGGAGAGATGAGTTTCTCATCCAGGCCAGTCCCCGAGATCCTGAAAACTTC
CCATTTGTTGTGTTGGGAAACAAGATTGACCTCGAAAACAGACAAGTGGCCACAAAGCGGGCACAGGCCT
GGTGCTACAGCAAAAACAACATTCCCTACTTTGAGACCAGTGCCAAGGAGGCCATCAACGTGGAGCAGGC
GTTCCAGACGATTGCACGGAATGCACTTAAGCAGGAAACGGAGGTGGAGCTGTACAACGAATTTCCTGAA
CCTATCAAACTGGACAAGAATGACCGGGCCAAGGCCTCGGCAGAAAGCTGCAGTTGCGTTTCTCAAGGCA
GTTCAGGTGGCTCGAGCGGTGTGAGCGGCTGGCGGCTGTTCAAGAAGATTAGCTAAGGCCGCGACTCTAG
AGTCGACCTGCAGGCATGCAAGCTGATCCGGCTGCTAACAAAGCCCGAAAGGAAGCTGAGTTGGCTGCTG
CCACCGCTGAGCAATAACTAGCATAACCCCTTGGGGCGGCCGCTTCGAGCAGACATGATAAGATACATTG
ATGAGTTTGGACAAACCACAACTAGAATGCAGTGAAAAAAATGCTTTATTTGTGAAATTTGTGATGCTAT
TGCTTTATTTGTAACCATTATAAGCTGCAATAAACAAGTTAACAACAACAATTGCATTCATTTTATGTTT
CAGGTTCAGGGGGAGATGTGGGAGGTTTTTTTAAGCAAGTAAAACCTCTACAAATGTGGTAAAATCGAAT
TTTAACAAAATATTAACGCTTACAATTTCCTGATGCGGTATTTTCTCCTTACGCATCTGTGCGGTATTTC
ACACCGCATACGCGGATCTGCGCAGCACCATGGCCTGAAATAACCTCTGAAAGAGGAACTTGGTTAGGTA
CCTTCTGAGGCGGAAAGAACCAGCTGTGGAATGTGTGTCAGTTAGGGTGTGGAAAGTCCCCAGGCTCCCC
AGCAGGCAGAAGTATGCAAAGCATGCATCTCAATTAGTCAGCAACCAGGTGTGGAAAGTCCCCAGGCTCC
CCAGCAGGCAGAAGTATGCAAAGCATGCATCTCAATTAGTCAGCAACCATAGTCCCGCCCCTAACTCCGC
CCATCCCGCCCCTAACTCCGCCCAGTTCCGCCCATTCTCCGCCCCATGGCTGACTAATTTTTTTTATTTA
TGCAGAGGCCGAGGCCGCCTCGGCCTCTGAGCTATTCCAGAAGTAGTGAGGAGGCTTTTTTGGAGGCCTA
GGCTTTTGCAAAAAGCTTGATTCTTCTGACACAACAGTCTCGAACTTAAGGCTAGAGCCACCATGATTGA
ACAAGATGGATTGCACGCAGGTTCTCCGGCCGCTTGGGTGGAGAGGCTATTCGGCTATGACTGGGCACAA
CAGACAATCGGCTGCTCTGATGCCGCCGTGTTCCGGCTGTCAGCGCAGGGGCGCCCGGTTCTTTTTGTCA
AGACCGACCTGTCCGGTGCCCTGAATGAACTGCAGGACGAGGCAGCGCGGCTATCGTGGCTGGCCACGAC
GGGCGTTCCTTGCGCAGCTGTGCTCGACGTTGTCACTGAAGCGGGAAGGGACTGGCTGCTATTGGGCGAA
GTGCCGGGGCAGGATCTCCTGTCATCTCACCTTGCTCCTGCCGAGAAAGTATCCATCATGGCTGATGCAA
TGCGGCGGCTGCATACGCTTGATCCGGCTACCTGCCCATTCGACCACCAAGCGAAACATCGCATCGAGCG
AGCACGTACTCGGATGGAAGCCGGTCTTGTCGATCAGGATGATCTGGACGAAGAGCATCAGGGGCTCGCG
CCAGCCGAACTGTTCGCCAGGCTCAAGGCGCGCATGCCCGACGGCGAGGATCTCGTCGTGACCCATGGCG
ATGCCTGCTTGCCGAATATCATGGTGGAAAATGGCCGCTTTTCTGGATTCATCGACTGTGGCCGGCTGGG
TGTGGCGGACCGCTATCAGGACATAGCGTTGGCTACCCGTGATATTGCTGAAGAGCTTGGCGGCGAATGG
GCTGACCGCTTCCTCGTGCTTTACGGTATCGCCGCTCCCGATTCGCAGCGCATCGCCTTCTATCGCCTTC
TTGACGAGTTCTTCTGAGCGGGACTCTGGGGTTCGAAATGACCGACCAAGCGACGCCCAACCTGCCATCA
CGATGGCCGCAATAAAATATCTTTATTTTCATTACATCTGTGTGTTGGTTTTTTGTGTGAATCGATAGCG
ATAAGGATCCTCTTTG
